Addgene plasmid #139550: pENTR-DsRedT4
Purpose: DsRedT4 ORF with stop codon between attL1-attL2 on Gateway entry vector
Depositing lab: Minoru Ko. Depositing organization: Keio University.
Backbone
  Vector backbone: pDONR221
  Backbone size w/o insert (bp): 2517
  Vector type: Mammalian Expression
Growth in bacteria
  Bacterial resistance: Kanamycin, 50 μg/mL
  Growth temperature: 37°C
  Growth strain: DH5alpha
  Copy number: High Copy
Gene/Insert
  Gene/Insert name: DsRedT4
  Species: Synthetic
  Cloning method: Gateway Cloning
Terms and licenses: Academic/Nonprofit Terms; Industry Terms: Not Available to Industry
How to cite: pENTR-DsRedT4 was a gift from Minoru Ko (Addgene plasmid # 139550 ; http://n2t.net/addgene:139550 ; RRID:Addgene_139550)
