[The description below was written by a language model from this plasmid's Addgene catalogue record and pLannotate feature annotations shown in this document.]
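Description:
pENTR-DsRedT4 is a Gateway entry clone of about 3.2 kb, built on the pDONR221 backbone, that carries the open reading frame of the red fluorescent protein DsRed.T4 between attL1 and attL2 recombination sites. It is propagated in standard E. coli cloning strains as a high-copy plasmid from a ColE1/pUC-type origin and is selected with kanamycin through the aminoglycoside phosphotransferase (KanR) gene. The rrnB T1 and T2 transcription terminators lie upstream of attL1, where they insulate the cloned segment from read-through transcription originating in the backbone. A T7 promoter sits just beyond attL2 on the opposite strand. Short lacI and lacZα fragments detected in the sequence are backbone remnants with no evident functional role.

The insert, listed as synthetic, encodes DsRed.T4, a rapidly maturing, constitutively fluorescent tetrameric variant derived from the Discosoma red fluorescent protein. It is cloned with its own stop codon, so it suits native expression or N-terminal fusions supplied by a destination vector, but not C-terminal tagging. Although the catalogue entry classes the plasmid as a mammalian expression vector, the feature table shows no eukaryotic promoter or polyadenylation signal flanking the ORF, so the construct itself is not expected to drive expression in mammalian cells. Its role is instead as a donor. An LR Clonase reaction between the attL sites and the attR sites of a destination vector transfers the DsRedT4 coding sequence, in a defined orientation, into an expression context of choice. There it can serve as a red fluorescent reporter or control. The record does not specify particular destination vectors or downstream applications.
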