Features (pLannotate 1.2.2; 10 found; start..end, strand, type, name):
    121..213     +  CDS            lacI (fragment): lac repressor; lacI; The lac repressor binds to the lac operator to inhibit transcription in E. coli. This inhibition can be relieved by adding lactose or isopropyl-β-D-thiogalactopyranoside (IPTG).
    268..295     -  terminator     rrnB T2 terminator: transcription terminator T2 from the E. coli rrnB gene
    427..470     +  terminator     rrnB T1 terminator: Escherichia coli rrnB; transcription terminator T1 from the E. coli rrnB gene
    517..553     -  CDS            lacZα (fragment): LacZα fragment of β-galactosidase; lacZ fragment
    569..668     +  protein_bind   attL1: mutant version of attL; recombination site for the Gateway® LR reaction LR Clonase™
    674..1348    +  CDS            DsRed.T4: DsRed.T4 is a basic (constitutively fluorescent) red fluorescent protein published in 2002, derived from Discosoma sp.. It is reported to be a rapidly-maturing tetramer.
   1353..1452    -  protein_bind   attL2: mutant version of attL; recombination site for the Gateway® LR reaction LR Clonase™
   1470..1488    -  promoter       T7 promoter: promoter for bacteriophage T7 RNA polymerase
   1622..2431    +  CDS            KanR: aminoglycoside phosphotransferase; aph(3')-Ia; confers resistance to kanamycin in bacteria or G418 (Geneticin®) in eukaryotes
   2578..3166    +  rep_origin     ori: high-copy-number ColE1/pMB1/pBR322/pUC origin of replication
>Addgene plasmid #139550 | pENTR-DsRedT4 | addgene full sequence | sequence record 274631 | Addgene NGS Result
CTTTCCTGCGTTATCCCCTGATTCTGTGGATAACCGTATTACCGCCTTTGAGTGAGCTGATACCGCTCGC
CGCAGCCGAACGACCGAGCGCAGCGAGTCAGTGAGCGAGGAAGCGGAAGAGCGCCCAATACGCAAACCGC
CTCTCCCCGCGCGTTGGCCGATTCATTAATGCAGCTGGCACGACAGGTTTCCCGACTGGAAAGCGGGCAG
TGAGCGCAACGCAATTAATACGCGTACCGCTAGCCAGGAAGAGTTTGTAGAAACGCAAAAAGGCCATCCG
TCAGGATGGCCTTCTGCTTAGTTTGATGCCTGGCAGTTTATGGCGGGCGTCCTGCCCGCCACCCTCCGGG
CCGTTGCTTCACAACGTTCAAATCCGCTCCCGGCGGATTTGTCCTACTCAGGAGAGCGTTCACCGACAAA
CAACAGATAAAACGAAAGGCCCAGTCTTCCGACTGAGCCTTTCGTTTTATTTGATGCCTGGCAGTTCCCT
ACTCTCGCGTTAACGCTAGCATGGATGTTTTCCCAGTCACGACGTTGTAAAACGACGGCCAGTCTTAAGC
TCGGGCCCCAAATAATGATTTTATTTTGACTGATAGTGACCTGTTCGTTGCAACAAATTGATGAGCAATG
CTTTTTTATAATGCCAACTTTGTACAAAAAAGCAGGCTCCACCATGGCCTCCTCCGAGGACGTCATCAAG
GAGTTCATGCGCTTCAAGGTGCGCATGGAGGGCTCCGTGAACGGCCACGAGTTCGAGATCGAGGGCGAGG
GCGAGGGCCGCCCCTACGAGGGCACCCAGACCGCCAAGCTGAAGGTGACCAAGGGCGGCCCCCTGCCCTT
CGCCTGGGACATCCTGTCCCCCCAGTTCCAGTACGGCTCCAAGGTGTACGTGAAGCACCCCGCCGACATC
CCCGACTACAAGAAGCTGTCCTTCCCCGAGGGCTTCAAGTGGGAGCGCGTGATGAACTTCGAGGACGGCG
GCGTGGTGACCGTGACCCAGGACTCCTCCCTGCAGGACGGCTGCTTCATCTACAAGGTGAAGTTCATCGG
CGTGAACTTCCCCTCCGACGGCCCCGTAATGCAGAAGAAGACTATGGGCTGGGAGCCCTCCACCGAGCGC
CTGTACCCCCGCGACGGCGTGCTGAAGGGCGAGATCCACAAGGCCCTGAAGCTGAAGGACGGCGGCCACT
ACCTGGTGGAGTTCAAGTCCATCTACATGGCCAAGAAGCCCGTGCAGCTGCCCGGCTACTACTACGTGGA
CTCCAAGCTGGACATCACCTCCCACAACGAGGACTACACCATCGTGGAGCAGTACGAGCGCGCCGAGGGC
CGCCACCACCTGTTCCTGTAGCACCCAGCTTTCTTGTACAAAGTTGGCATTATAAGAAAGCATTGCTTAT
CAATTTGTTGCAACGAACAGGTCACTATCAGTCAAAATAAAATCATTATTTGCCATCCAGCTGATATCCC
CTATAGTGAGTCGTATTACATGGTCATAGCTGTTTCCTGGCAGCTCTGGCCCGTGTCTCAAAATCTCTGA
TGTTACATTGCACAAGATAAAAATATATCATCATGAACAATAAAACTGTCTGCTTACATAAACAGTAATA
CAAGGGGTGTTATGAGCCATATTCAACGGGAAACGTCGAGGCCGCGATTAAATTCCAACATGGATGCTGA
TTTATATGGGTATAAATGGGCTCGCGATAATGTCGGGCAATCAGGTGCGACAATCTATCGCTTGTATGGG
AAGCCCGATGCGCCAGAGTTGTTTCTGAAACATGGCAAAGGTAGCGTTGCCAATGATGTTACAGATGAGA
TGGTCAGACTAAACTGGCTGACGGAATTTATGCCTCTTCCGACCATCAAGCATTTTATCCGTACTCCTGA
TGATGCATGGTTACTCACCACTGCGATCCCCGGAAAAACAGCATTCCAGGTATTAGAAGAATATCCTGAT
TCAGGTGAAAATATTGTTGATGCGCTGGCAGTGTTCCTGCGCCGGTTGCATTCGATTCCTGTTTGTAATT
GTCCTTTTAACAGCGATCGCGTATTTCGTCTCGCTCAGGCGCAATCACGAATGAATAACGGTTTGGTTGA
TGCGAGTGATTTTGATGACGAGCGTAATGGCTGGCCTGTTGAACAAGTCTGGAAAGAAATGCATAAACTT
TTGCCATTCTCACCGGATTCAGTCGTCACTCATGGTGATTTCTCACTTGATAACCTTATTTTTGACGAGG
GGAAATTAATAGGTTGTATTGATGTTGGACGAGTCGGAATCGCAGACCGATACCAGGATCTTGCCATCCT
ATGGAACTGCCTCGGTGAGTTTTCTCCTTCATTACAGAAACGGCTTTTTCAAAAATATGGTATTGATAAT
CCTGATATGAATAAATTGCAGTTTCATTTGATGCTCGATGAGTTTTTCTAATCAGAATTGGTTAATTGGT
TGTAACACTGGCAGAGCATTACGCTGACTTGACGGGACGGCGCAAGCTCATGACCAAAATCCCTTAACGT
GAGTTACGCGTCGTTCCACTGAGCGTCAGACCCCGTAGAAAAGATCAAAGGATCTTCTTGAGATCCTTTT
TTTCTGCGCGTAATCTGCTGCTTGCAAACAAAAAAACCACCGCTACCAGCGGTGGTTTGTTTGCCGGATC
AAGAGCTACCAACTCTTTTTCCGAAGGTAACTGGCTTCAGCAGAGCGCAGATACCAAATACTGTTCTTCT
AGTGTAGCCGTAGTTAGGCCACCACTTCAAGAACTCTGTAGCACCGCCTACATACCTCGCTCTGCTAATC
CTGTTACCAGTGGCTGCTGCCAGTGGCGATAAGTCGTGTCTTACCGGGTTGGACTCAAGACGATAGTTAC
CGGATAAGGCGCAGCGGTCGGGCTGAACGGGGGGTTCGTGCACACAGCCCAGCTTGGAGCGAACGACCTA
CACCGAACTGAGATACCTACAGCGTGAGCTATGAGAAAGCGCCACGCTTCCCGAAGGGAGAAAGGCGGAC
AGGTATCCGGTAAGCGGCAGGGTCGGAACAGGAGAGCGCACGAGGGAGCTTCCAGGGGGAAACGCCTGGT
ATCTTTATAGTCCTGTCGGGTTTCGCCACCTCTGACTTGAGCGTCGATTTTTGTGATGCTCGTCAGGGGG
GCGGAGCCTATGGAAAAACGCCAGCAACGCGGCCTTTTTACGGTTCCTGGCCTTTTGCTGGCCTTTTGCT
CACATGTT
